Addgene plasmid #46524: pGEX Tenc1-SH2
Depositing lab: Bruce Mayer. Depositing organization: University of Connecticut Health Center. Publication: High-throughput phosphotyrosine profiling using SH2 domains. Machida K, Thompson CM, Dierck K, Jablonowski K, Karkkainen S, Liu B, Zhang H, Nash PD, Newman DK, Nollau P, Pawson T, Renkema GH, Saksela K, Schiller MR, Shin DG, Mayer BJ. Mol Cell. 2007 Jun 22;26(6):899-915. 10.1016/j.molcel.2007.05.031 PubMed 17588523.
Backbone
  Vector backbone: pGEX6P1
  Backbone manufacturer: GE Healthcare Biosciences
  Backbone size w/o insert (bp): 4900
  Vector type: Bacterial Expression
Growth in bacteria
  Bacterial resistance: Ampicillin, 100 μg/mL
  Growth temperature: 37°C
  Growth strain: DH5alpha
  Copy number: Low Copy
Gene/Insert
  Gene/Insert name: Tenc1 (alt names: TENC1; TNS2; C1TEN; C1-TEN; FLJ16320; KIAA1075; DKFZp686D13244; TENC1)
  Species: H. sapiens (human)
  Insert size (bp): 376
  Mutation: contains amino acids 1114-1264
  Entrez Gene: TNS2 (a.k.a. C1-TEN, C1TEN, TENC1)
  Promoter: Tac
  Tag / fusion protein: GST (N terminal on backbone); PreScission (N terminal on backbone)
  Cloning method: Restriction Enzyme; 5′ cloning site BamHI (not destroyed); 3′ cloning site EcoRI (not destroyed)
  Sequencing primers: 5′ pGEX-5; 3′ pGEX-3
Terms and licenses: Academic/Nonprofit Terms; Industry Terms: Not Available to Industry
Depositor comments: The molecular weight of the GST fusion protein is approximately 38.5 kDa
How to cite: pGEX Tenc1-SH2 was a gift from Bruce Mayer (Addgene plasmid # 46524 ; http://n2t.net/addgene:46524 ; RRID:Addgene_46524)
