[The description below was written by a language model from this plasmid's Addgene catalogue record and pLannotate feature annotations shown in this document.]
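Description:
pGEX Tenc1-SH2 is a bacterial expression plasmid built on the pGEX6P1 backbone for producing the SH2 domain of human Tenc1 (TNS2, also called C1-TEN) as a glutathione S-transferase fusion in E. coli. The insert, recorded as about 376 bp and covering amino acids 1114-1264, was cloned between the BamHI and EcoRI sites, both of which remain intact. It lies downstream of, and in frame with, the Schistosoma japonicum GST coding sequence. A PreScission protease recognition site from the backbone sits between GST and the insert, so the SH2 domain can be released from the tag after affinity purification on glutathione resin. The depositor gives the fusion protein a mass of roughly 38.5 kDa.

Expression is driven by the tac promoter, a strong trp/lac hybrid, followed by a lac operator. The plasmid also carries lacI under the lacIq promoter, which supplies enough repressor to keep the fusion off until IPTG is added. Propagation relies on a ColE1/pBR322-type origin and selection on the β-lactamase (AmpR) gene. The catalogue entry lists the plasmid as low copy. Residual lac promoter/lacZα and pBR322 bom and rop fragments are backbone remnants.

The automated feature table covers the full 5,336 nt depositor sequence but labels the insert region as a fragment of the related tensin family member TNS4. This probably reflects homology among tensin SH2 domains, whereas the catalogue record identifies the insert as TNS2. The associated publication used GST-SH2 domain fusions as probes for high-throughput profiling of tyrosine-phosphorylated proteins, which is the intended use of this construct.
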