Features (pLannotate 1.2.2; 17 found; start..end, strand, type, name):
      6..107     -  CDS            yciV (fragment): RNAAM_ECOLI - Also known as trpH From Escherichia coli (strain K12).
    183..211     +  promoter       tac promoter: strong E. coli promoter; hybrid between the trp and lac UV5 promoters
    219..235     +  protein_bind   lac operator: The lac repressor binds to the lac operator to inhibit transcription in E. coli. This inhibition can be relieved by adding lactose or isopropyl-β-D-thiogalactopyranoside (IPTG). lac repressor encoded by lacI
    258..911     +  CDS            GST26_SCHJA: Experimental evidence at protein level: Swiss-Prot protein existence level 1. GST isoenzymes appear to play a central role in the parasite detoxification system. Other functions are also suspected including a role in increasing the solubility of haematin in the parasite gut. From Schistosoma japonicum (Blood fluke).
    954..1298    +  CDS            TNS4 (fragment): TENS4_HUMAN - Also known as CTEN. Experimental evidence at protein level: Swiss-Prot protein existence level 1. May be involved in cell migration, cartilage development and in linking signal transduction pathways to the cytoskeleton (By similarity). May promote apoptosis, via its cleavage by caspase-3. From Homo sapiens (Human).
   1353..1392    +  CDS            rop (fragment): Rop protein, which maintains plasmids at low copy number; rop
   1494..1534    +  misc_feature   bom (fragment): basis of mobility region from pBR322
   1639..1743    +  promoter       AmpR promoter: bla
   1744..2604    +  CDS            AmpR: β-lactamase; bla; confers resistance to ampicillin, carbenicillin, and related antibiotics
   2775..3363    +  rep_origin     ori: high-copy-number ColE1/pMB1/pBR322/pUC origin of replication
   3549..3600    -  misc_feature   bom (fragment): basis of mobility region from pBR322
   3607..3684    +  promoter       lacIq promoter: lacI (mutant); In the lacIq allele, a single base change in the promoter boosts expression of the lacI gene about 10-fold.
   3685..4767    +  CDS            lacI: lac repressor; lacI; The lac repressor binds to the lac operator to inhibit transcription in E. coli. This inhibition can be relieved by adding lactose or isopropyl-β-D-thiogalactopyranoside (IPTG).
   4780..4801    +  protein_bind   CAP binding site: CAP binding activates transcription in the presence of cAMP. E. coli catabolite activator protein
   4816..4846    +  promoter       lac promoter: promoter for the E. coli lac operon
   4854..4870    +  protein_bind   lac operator: The lac repressor binds to the lac operator to inhibit transcription in E. coli. This inhibition can be relieved by adding lactose or isopropyl-β-D-thiogalactopyranoside (IPTG). lac repressor encoded by lacI
   4890..5063    +  CDS            lacZα: LacZα fragment of β-galactosidase; lacZ fragment
>Addgene plasmid #46524 | pGEX Tenc1-SH2 | depositor full sequence | sequence record 65768 | Full Sequence
ACGTTATCGACTGCACGGTGCACCAATGCTTCTGGCGTCAGGCAGCCATCGGAAGCTGTGGTATGGCTGT
GCAGGTCGTAAATCACTGCATAATTCGTGTCGCTCAAGGCGCACTCCCGTTCTGGATAATGTTTTTTGCG
CCGACATCATAACGGTTCTGGCAAATATTCTGAAATGAGCTGTTGACAATTAATCATCGGCTCGTATAAT
GTGTGGAATTGTGAGCGGATAACAATTTCACACAGGAAACAGTATTCATGTCCCCTATACTAGGTTATTG
GAAAATTAAGGGCCTTGTGCAACCCACTCGACTTCTTTTGGAATATCTTGAAGAAAAATATGAAGAGCAT
TTGTATGAGCGCGATGAAGGTGATAAATGGCGAAACAAAAAGTTTGAATTGGGTTTGGAGTTTCCCAATC
TTCCTTATTATATTGATGGTGATGTTAAATTAACACAGTCTATGGCCATCATACGTTATATAGCTGACAA
GCACAACATGTTGGGTGGTTGTCCAAAAGAGCGTGCAGAGATTTCAATGCTTGAAGGAGCGGTTTTGGAT
ATTAGATACGGTGTTTCGAGAATTGCATATAGTAAAGACTTTGAAACTCTCAAAGTTGATTTTCTTAGCA
AGCTACCTGAAATGCTGAAAATGTTCGAAGATCGTTTATGTCATAAAACATATTTAAATGGTGATCATGT
AACCCATCCTGACTTCATGTTGTATGACGCTCTTGATGTTGTTTTATACATGGACCCAATGTGCCTGGAT
GCGTTCCCAAAATTAGTTTGTTTTAAAAAACGTATTGAAGCTATCCCACAAATTGATAAGTACTTGAAAT
CCAGCAAGTATATAGCATGGCCTTTGCAGGGCTGGCAAGCCACGTTTGGTGGTGGCGACCATCCTCCAAA
ATCGGATCTGGAAGTTCTGTTCCAGGGGCCCCTGGGATCCCAGGATACATCCAAGTTCTGGTACAAGCCA
CACCTGTCCCGTGGCCAAGCCATTGCCCTGCTGAAGGACAAGGACCCTGGGGCCTTCCTGATCAGGGACA
GTCATTCATTCCAAGGAGCTTATGGGCTGGCCCTCAAGGTGGCCACACCGCCACCCAGTGCCCAGCCCTG
GAAAGGGGACCCCGTGGAACAGCTGGTCCGCCATTTCCTCATCGAGACTGGGCCCAAAGGGGTGAAGATC
AAGGGCTGCCCCAGTGAGCCCTACTTTGGCAGCCTGTCCGCCTTGGTCTCCCAGCACTCCATCTCCCCCA
TCTCCCTGCCCTGCTGCCTGCGCATTCCCAGCAAAGATCCTCTGGAAGAGACCGGAATTCTATGAGCGGC
CGCATCGTGACTGACTGACGATCTGCCTCGCGCGTTTCGGTGATGACGGTGAAAACCTCTGACACATGCA
GCTCCCGGAGACGGTCACAGCTTGTCTGTAAGCGGATGCCGGGAGCAGACAAGCCCGTCAGGGCGCGTCA
GCGGGTGTTGGCGGGTGTCGGGGCGCAGCCATGACCCAGTCACGTAGCGATAGCGGAGTGTATAATTCTT
GAAGACGAAAGGGCCTCGTGATACGCCTATTTTTATAGGTTAATGTCATGATAATAATGGTTTCTTAGAC
GTCAGGTGGCACTTTTCGGGGAAATGTGCGCGGAACCCCTATTTGTTTATTTTTCTAAATACATTCAAAT
ATGTATCCGCTCATGAGACAATAACCCTGATAAATGCTTCAATAATATTGAAAAAGGAAGAGTATGAGTA
TTCAACATTTCCGTGTCGCCCTTATTCCCTTTTTTGCGGCATTTTGCCTTCCTGTTTTTGCTCACCCAGA
AACGCTGGTGAAAGTAAAAGATGCTGAAGATCAGTTGGGTGCACGAGTGGGTTACATCGAACTGGATCTC
AACAGCGGTAAGATCCTTGAGAGTTTTCGCCCCGAAGAACGTTTTCCAATGATGAGCACTTTTAAAGTTC
TGCTATGTGGCGCGGTATTATCCCGTGTTGACGCCGGGCAAGAGCAACTCGGTCGCCGCATACACTATTC
TCAGAATGACTTGGTTGAGTACTCACCAGTCACAGAAAAGCATCTTACGGATGGCATGACAGTAAGAGAA
TTATGCAGTGCTGCCATAACCATGAGTGATAACACTGCGGCCAACTTACTTCTGACAACGATCGGAGGAC
CGAAGGAGCTAACCGCTTTTTTGCACAACATGGGGGATCATGTAACTCGCCTTGATCGTTGGGAACCGGA
GCTGAATGAAGCCATACCAAACGACGAGCGTGACACCACGATGCCTGCAGCAATGGCAACAACGTTGCGC
AAACTATTAACTGGCGAACTACTTACTCTAGCTTCCCGGCAACAATTAATAGACTGGATGGAGGCGGATA
AAGTTGCAGGACCACTTCTGCGCTCGGCCCTTCCGGCTGGCTGGTTTATTGCTGATAAATCTGGAGCCGG
TGAGCGTGGGTCTCGCGGTATCATTGCAGCACTGGGGCCAGATGGTAAGCCCTCCCGTATCGTAGTTATC
TACACGACGGGGAGTCAGGCAACTATGGATGAACGAAATAGACAGATCGCTGAGATAGGTGCCTCACTGA
TTAAGCATTGGTAACTGTCAGACCAAGTTTACTCATATATACTTTAGATTGATTTAAAACTTCATTTTTA
ATTTAAAAGGATCTAGGTGAAGATCCTTTTTGATAATCTCATGACCAAAATCCCTTAACGTGAGTTTTCG
TTCCACTGAGCGTCAGACCCCGTAGAAAAGATCAAAGGATCTTCTTGAGATCCTTTTTTTCTGCGCGTAA
TCTGCTGCTTGCAAACAAAAAAACCACCGCTACCAGCGGTGGTTTGTTTGCCGGATCAAGAGCTACCAAC
TCTTTTTCCGAAGGTAACTGGCTTCAGCAGAGCGCAGATACCAAATACTGTCCTTCTAGTGTAGCCGTAG
TTAGGCCACCACTTCAAGAACTCTGTAGCACCGCCTACATACCTCGCTCTGCTAATCCTGTTACCAGTGG
CTGCTGCCAGTGGCGATAAGTCGTGTCTTACCGGGTTGGACTCAAGACGATAGTTACCGGATAAGGCGCA
GCGGTCGGGCTGAACGGGGGGTTCGTGCACACAGCCCAGCTTGGAGCGAACGACCTACACCGAACTGAGA
TACCTACAGCGTGAGCTATGAGAAAGCGCCACGCTTCCCGAAGGGAGAAAGGCGGACAGGTATCCGGTAA
GCGGCAGGGTCGGAACAGGAGAGCGCACGAGGGAGCTTCCAGGGGGAAACGCCTGGTATCTTTATAGTCC
TGTCGGGTTTCGCCACCTCTGACTTGAGCGTCGATTTTTGTGATGCTCGTCAGGGGGGCGGAGCCTATGG
AAAAACGCCAGCAACGCGGCCTTTTTACGGTTCCTGGCCTTTTGCTGGCCTTTTGCTCACATGTTCTTTC
CTGCGTTATCCCCTGATTCTGTGGATAACCGTATTACCGCCTTTGAGTGAGCTGATACCGCTCGCCGCAG
CCGAACGACCGAGCGCAGCGAGTCAGTGAGCGAGGAAGCGGAAGAGCGCCTGATGCGGTATTTTCTCCTT
ACGCATCTGTGCGGTATTTCACACCGCATAAATTCCGACACCATCGAATGGTGCAAAACCTTTCGCGGTA
TGGCATGATAGCGCCCGGAAGAGAGTCAATTCAGGGTGGTGAATGTGAAACCAGTAACGTTATACGATGT
CGCAGAGTATGCCGGTGTCTCTTATCAGACCGTTTCCCGCGTGGTGAACCAGGCCAGCCACGTTTCTGCG
AAAACGCGGGAAAAAGTGGAAGCGGCGATGGCGGAGCTGAATTACATTCCCAACCGCGTGGCACAACAAC
TGGCGGGCAAACAGTCGTTGCTGATTGGCGTTGCCACCTCCAGTCTGGCCCTGCACGCGCCGTCGCAAAT
TGTCGCGGCGATTAAATCTCGCGCCGATCAACTGGGTGCCAGCGTGGTGGTGTCGATGGTAGAACGAAGC
GGCGTCGAAGCCTGTAAAGCGGCGGTGCACAATCTTCTCGCGCAACGCGTCAGTGGGCTGATCATTAACT
ATCCGCTGGATGACCAGGATGCCATTGCTGTGGAAGCTGCCTGCACTAATGTTCCGGCGTTATTTCTTGA
TGTCTCTGACCAGACACCCATCAACAGTATTATTTTCTCCCATGAAGACGGTACGCGACTGGGCGTGGAG
CATCTGGTCGCATTGGGTCACCAGCAAATCGCGCTGTTAGCGGGCCCATTAAGTTCTGTCTCGGCGCGTC
TGCGTCTGGCTGGCTGGCATAAATATCTCACTCGCAATCAAATTCAGCCGATAGCGGAACGGGAAGGCGA
CTGGAGTGCCATGTCCGGTTTTCAACAAACCATGCAAATGCTGAATGAGGGCATCGTTCCCACTGCGATG
CTGGTTGCCAACGATCAGATGGCGCTGGGCGCAATGCGCGCCATTACCGAGTCCGGGCTGCGCGTTGGTG
CGGATATCTCGGTAGTGGGATACGACGATACCGAAGACAGCTCATGTTATATCCCGCCGTCAACCACCAT
CAAACAGGATTTTCGCCTGCTGGGGCAAACCAGCGTGGACCGCTTGCTGCAACTCTCTCAGGGCCAGGCG
GTGAAGGGCAATCAGCTGTTGCCCGTCTCACTGGTGAAAAGAAAAACCACCCTGGCGCCCAATACGCAAA
CCGCCTCTCCCCGCGCGTTGGCCGATTCATTAATGCAGCTGGCACGACAGGTTTCCCGACTGGAAAGCGG
GCAGTGAGCGCAACGCAATTAATGTGAGTTAGCTCACTCATTAGGCACCCCAGGCTTTACACTTTATGCT
TCCGGCTCGTATGTTGTGTGGAATTGTGAGCGGATAACAATTTCACACAGGAAACAGCTATGACCATGAT
TACGGATTCACTGGCCGTCGTTTTACAACGTCGTGACTGGGAAAACCCTGGCGTTACCCAACTTAATCGC
CTTGCAGCACATCCCCCTTTCGCCAGCTGGCGTAATAGCGAAGAGGCCCGCACCGATCGCCCTTCCCAAC
AGTTGCGCAGCCTGAATGGCGAATGGCGCTTTGCCTGGTTTCCGGCACCAGAAGCGGTGCCGGAAAGCTG
GCTGGAGTGCGATCTTCCTGAGGCCGATACTGTCGTCGTCCCCTCAAACTGGCAGATGCACGGTTACGAT
GCGCCCATCTACACCAACGTAACCTATCCCATTACGGTCAATCCGCCGTTTGTTCCCACGGAGAATCCGA
CGGGTTGTTACTCGCTCACATTTAATGTTGATGAAAGCTGGCTACAGGAAGGCCAGACGCGAATTATTTT
TGATGGCGTTGGAATT
