>Addgene plasmid #46524 | pGEX Tenc1-SH2 | depositor partial sequence | sequence record 65769 | Insert sequence
GGATCCCAGGATACATCCAAGTTCTGGTACAAGCCACACCTGTCCCGTGGCCAAGCCATTGCCCTGCTGA
AGGACAAGGACCCTGGGGCCTTCCTGATCAGGGACAGTCATTCATTCCAAGGAGCTTATGGGCTGGCCCT
CAAGGTGGCCACACCGCCACCCAGTGCCCAGCCCTGGAAAGGGGACCCCGTGGAACAGCTGGTCCGCCAT
TTCCTCATCGAGACTGGGCCCAAAGGGGTGAAGATCAAGGGCTGCCCCAGTGAGCCCTACTTTGGCAGCC
TGTCCGCCTTGGTCTCCCAGCACTCCATCTCCCCCATCTCCCTGCCCTGCTGCCTGCGCATTCCCAGCAA
AGATCCTCTGGAAGAGACCGGAATTC
