>Addgene plasmid #46524 | pGEX Tenc1-SH2 | addgene partial sequence | sequence record 66762 | pGEX5
GTTCTGTTCCAGGGGCCCCTGGGATCCCAGGATACATCCAAGTTCTGGTACAAGCCACACCTGTCCCGTG
GCCAAGCCATTGCCCTGCTGAAGGACAAGGACCCTGGGGCCTTCCTGATCAGGGACAGTCATTCATTCCA
AGGAGCTTATGGGCTGGCCCTCAAGGTGGCCACACCGCCACCCAGTGCCCAGCCCTGGAAAGGGGACCCC
GTGGAACAGCTGGTCCGCCATTTCCTCATCGAGACTGGGCCCAAAGGGGTGAAGATCAAGGGCTGCCCCA
GTGAGCCCTACTTTGGCAGCCTGTCCGCCTTGGTCTCCCAGCACTCCATCTCCCCCATCTCCCTGCCCTG
CTGCCTGCGCATTCCCAGCAAAGATCCTCTGGAAGAGACCGGAATTCTATGAGCGGCCGCATCGTGACTG
ACTGACGATCTGCCTCGCGCGTTTCGGTGATGACGGTGAAAACCTCTGACACATGCAGCTCCCGGAGACG
GTCACAGCTTGTCTGTAAGCGGATGCCGGGAGCAGACAAGCCCGTCAGGGCGCGTCAGCGGGTGTTGGCG
GGTGTCGGGGCGCAGCCATGACCCAGTCACGTAGCGATAGCGGAGTGTATAATTCTTGAAGACGAAAGGG
CCTCGTGATACGCCTATTTTTATAGGTTAATGTCATGATAATAATGGTTTCTTAGACGTCAGGTGGCACT
TTTCGGGGAAATGTGCGCGGAACCCCTATTTGTTTATTTTTCTAAATACATTCAAATATGTATCCGCTCA
TGAGACAATAACCCTGATAAATGCTTCAATAATATTGAAAAAGGANAGTATGAGTATTCAACATTTCCGT
GTCGCCCTTATTCCCTTTTTTGCGGCATTTGCCTTC
